>Addgene plasmid #192101 | WT-long-UBASH3A-V5-6xHis | addgene full sequence | sequence record 379904 | Addgene NGS Result
AGTGCGCGAGCAAAATTTAAGCTACAACAAGGCAAGGCTTGACCGACAATTGCATGAAGAATCTGCTTAG
GGTTAGGCGTTTTGCGCTGCTTCGCGATGTACGGGCCAGATATACGCGTTGACATTGATTATTGACTAGG
CTTTTGCAAAAAGCTTTGCAAAGATGGATAAAGTTTTAAACAGAGAGGAATCTTTGCAGCTAATGGACCT
TCTAGGTCTTGAAAGGAGTGGGAATTGGCTCCGGTGCCCGTCAGTGGGCAGAGCGCACATCGCCCACAGT
CCCCGAGAAGTTGGGGGGAGGGGTCGGCAATTGAACCGGTGCCTAGAGAAGGTGGCGCGGGGTAAACTGG
GAAAGTGATGTCGTGTACTGGCTCCGCCTTTTTCCCGAGGGTGGGGGAGAACCGTATATAAGTGCAGTAG
TCGCCGTGAACGTTCTTTTTCGCAACGGGTTTGCCGCCAGAACACAGGTAAGTGCCGTGTGTGGTTCCCG
CGGGCCTGGCCTCTTTACGGGTTATGGCCCTTGCGTGCCTTGAATTACTTCCACCTGGCTGCAGTACGTG
ATTCTTGATCCCGAGCTTCGGGTTGGAAGTGGGTGGGAGAGTTCGAGGCCTTGCGCTTAAGGAGCCCCTT
CGCCTCGTGCTTGAGTTGAGGCCTGGCCTGGGCGCTGGGGCCGCCGCGTGCGAATCTGGTGGCACCTTCG
CGCCTGTCTCGCTGCTTTCGATAAGTCTCTAGCCATTTAAAATTTTTGATGACCTGCTGCGACGCTTTTT
TTCTGGCAAGATAGTCTTGTAAATGCGGGCCAAGATCTGCACACTGGTATTTCGGTTTTTGGGGCCGCGG
GCGGCGACGGGGCCCGTGCGTCCCAGCGCACATGTTCGGCGAGGCGGGGCCTGCGAGCGCGGCCACCGAG
AATCGGACGGGGGTAGTCTCAAGCTGGCCGGCCTGCTCTGGTGCCTGGCCTCGCGCCGCCGTGTATCGCC
CCGCCCTGGGCGGCAAGGCTGGCCCGGTCGGCACCAGTTGCGTGAGCGGAAAGATGGCCGCTTCCCGGCC
CTGCTGCAGGGAGCTCAAAATGGAGGACGCGGCGCTCGGGAGAGCGGGCGGGTGAGTCACCCACACAAAG
GAAAAGGGCCTTTCCGTCCTCAGCCGTCGCTTCATGTGACTCCACGGAGTACCGGGCGCCGTCCAGGCAC
CTCGATTAGTTCTCGAGCTTTTGGAGTACGTCGTCTTTAGGTTGGGGGGAGGGGTTTTATGCGATGGAGT
TTCCCCACACTGAGTGGGTGGAGACTGAAGTTAGGCCAGCTTGGCACTTGATGTAATTCTCCTTGGAATT
TGCCCTTTTTGAGTTTGGATCTTGGTTCATTCTCAAGCCTCAGACAGTGGTTCAAAGTTTTTTTCTTCCA
TTTCAGGTGTCGTGAGGAATTAGCTTGGTACTAATACGACTCACTATAGGGAGACCCAAGCTGGCTAGGT
AAGCTTGATCAACAAGTTTGTACAAAAAAGCAGGCTTCATGGCAGCGGGGGAGACGCAGCTCTACGCCAA
GGTCTCCAACAAGCTCAAGAGCCGCAGCAGCCCCTCGCTTCTGGAGCCCCTCCTGGCCATGGGCTTCCCG
GTGCACACCGCGCTGAAAGCGTTGGCAGCCACGGGGAGGAAGACGGCGGAGGAGGCCTTGGCCTGGCTGC
ATGATCATTGCAATGACCCTTCCCTAGACGACCCCATCCCCCAGGAGTATGCCCTTTTCCTCTGTCCAAC
GGGGCCCCTGCTGGAAAAACTTCAAGAGTTCTGGAGAGAGAGCAAGCGCCAGTGTGCAAAGAACAGAGCT
CATGAGGTCTTCCCACACGTGACACTCTGTGACTTCTTCACGTGTGAAGACCAGAAGGTGGAATGCCTGT
ACGAGGCGCTGAAGAGAGCTGGAGACAGGCTCCTGGGCTCCTTCCCCACGGCCGTGCCTCTGGCTCTCCA
CTCCTCCATCAGCTACCTCGGCTTCTTCGTCAGTGGCAGCCCCGCAGACGTCATCCGGGAATTCGCCATG
ACCTTCGCCACGGAAGCATCTCTCTTAGCAGGCACTTCCGTTTCCCGCTTCTGGATTTTCAGCCAGGTGC
CTGGACATGGCCCTAACCTGAGGCTGAGCAATTTAACTAGAGCCTCCTTCGTGAGCCACTACATCCTTCA
AAAATACTGCTCCGTGAAGCCTTGCACCAAACAGCTGCATCTGACCTTGGCCCACAAGTTCTACCCCCAC
CACCAGAGGACGCTGGAGCAGCTGGCCAGAGCCATCCCCCTGGGCCACAGCTGCCAGTGGACCGCAGCAC
TCTACTCCCGAGACATGCGCTTTGTGCACTACCAGACCCTGAGAGCCCTATTCCAGTACAAACCCCAGAA
CGTGGATGAGCTGACGCTAAGTCCTGGTGACTACATCTTTGTGGACCCCACGCAGCAGGACGAAGCCAGC
GAGGGCTGGGTGATTGGGATCTCACAGCGGACGGGCTGCCGGGGCTTCCTGCCGGAAAACTACACGGATC
GAGCCAGTGAGTCTGACACGTGGGTGAAGCACAGGATGTACACCTTCAGTCTAGCCACAGACCTGAACTC
CAGAAAGGATGGTGAAGCCAGCAGCAGATGCAGCGGGGAATTTCTTCCACAAACGGCAAGGAGTCTTAGC
AGCTTACAGGCCTTGCAGGCTACCGTTGCAAGGAAGAGTGTGCTGGTGGTTCGCCACGGGGAGAGAGTGG
ATCAGATCTTCGGGAAGGCATGGCTGCAGCAATGCTCCACTCCTGATGGGAAATACTACAGGCCAGACCT
GAATTTCCCCTGCAGTCTGCCCAGGCGGAGTCGTGGGATCAAAGACTTTGAAAACGATCCCCCATTATCA
TCGTGTGGCATTTTCCAGTCCAGAATTGCAGGGGACGCGCTACTGGACAGTGGTATCAGAATCAGCTCTG
TGTTTGCCTCCCCAGCCCTCCGCTGTGTGCAGACGGCCAAACTCATCCTGGAAGAACTCAAACTGGAGAA
AAAAATCAAGATACGAGTGGAACCTGGAATCTTTGAATGGACAAAATGGGAAGCTGGCAAAACCACCCCA
ACCCTCATGAGCCTGGAAGAGCTGAAAGAGGCAAATTTCAACATTGACACTGATTACAGGCCCGCGTTTC
CCCTGTCCGCCCTCATGCCGGCCGAGAGCTACCAGGAGTACATGGACAGGTGCACGGCGAGCATGGTGCA
AATCGTCAACACCTGCCCGCAGGACACGGGTGTCATCCTAATTGTGAGTCACGGCTCCACTCTGGACTCC
TGCACGCGGCCACTGCTCGGGCTGCCGCCCCGGGAATGTGGGGATTTTGCCCAACTCGTGAGAAAGATCC
CTTCCCTGGGCATGTGCTTCTGTGAAGAAAATAAAGAGGAAGGAAAATGGGAGTTGGTGAACCCACCGGT
GAAGACCCTGACCCACGGGGCGAACGCAGCATTTAACTGGAGGAACTGGATCTCAGGCAACAACCCAGCT
TTCTTGTACAAAGTGGTTGATCTAGAGGGCCCGCGGTTCGAAGGTAAGCCTATCCCTAACCCTCTCCTCG
GTCTCGATTCTACGCGTACCGGTCATCATCACCATCACCATTGAGTTTAAACCCGCTGATCAGCCTCGAC
TGTGCCTTCTAGTTGCCAGCCATCTGTTGTTTGCCCCTCCCCCGTGCCTTCCTTGACCCTGGAAGGTGCC
ACTCCCACTGTCCTTTCCTAATAAAATGAGGAAATTGCATCGCATTGTCTGAGTAGGTGTCATTCTATTC
TGGGGGGTGGGGTGGGGCAGGACAGCAAGGGGGAGGATTGGGAAGACAATAGCAGGCATGCTGGGGATGC
GGTGGGCTCTATGGCTTCTGAGGCGGAAAGAACCAGCTGGGGCTCTAGGGGGTATCCCC
[124 nt withheld, positions 3910-4033]
C
[91 nt withheld, positions 4035-4125]
A
[49 nt withheld, positions 4127-4175]
CCTTTGACGTTGGAGTCCACGTTCTTT
[37 nt withheld, positions 4203-4239]
ACCCTATCTCGGTCTATTCTTTTGATTTATAAGGGATTTTGCCGATTTCGGCCTATTGGTTAAAAAATGA
GCTGATTTAACAAAAATTTAACGCGAATTAATTCTGTGGAATGTGTGTCAGTTAGGGTGTGGAAAGTCCC
CAGGCTCCCCAGCAGGCAGAAGTATGCAAAGCATGCATCTCAATTAGTCAGCAACCAGGTGTGGAAAGTC
CCCAGGCTCCCCAGCAGGCAGAAGTATGCAAAGCATGCATCTCAATTAGTCAGCAACCATAGTCCCGCCC
CTAACTCCGCCCATCCCGCCCCTAACTCCGCCCAGTTCCGCCCATTCTCCGCCCCATGGCTGACTAATTT
TTTTTATTTATGCAGAGGCCGAGGCCGCCTCTGCCTCTGAGCTATTCCAGAAGTAGTGAGGAGGCTTTTT
TGGAGGCCTAGGCTTTTGCAAAAAGCTCCCGGGAGCTTGTATATCCATTTTCGGATCTGATCAGCACGTG
TTGACAATTAATCATCGGCATAGTATATCGGCATAGTATAATACGACAAGGTGAGGAACTAAACCATGGC
CAAGCCTTTGTCTCAAGAAGAATCCACCCTCATTGAAAGAGCAACGGCTACAATCAACAGCATCCCCATC
TCTGAAGACTACAGCGTCGCCAGCGCAGCTCTCTCTAGCGACGGCCGCATCTTCACTGGTGTCAATGTAT
ATCATTTTACTGGGGGACCTTGTGCAGAACTCGTGGTGCTGGGCACTGCTGCTGCTGCGGCAGCTGGCAA
CCTGACTTGTATCGTCGCGATCGGAAATGAGAACAGGGGCATCTTGAGCCCCTGCGGACGGTGCCGACAG
GTGCTTCTCGATCTGCATCCTGGGATCAAAGCCATAGTGAAGGACAGTGATGGACAGCCGACGGCAGTTG
GGATTCGTGAATTGCTGCCCTCTGGTTATGTGTGGGAGGGCTAAGCACTTCGTGGCCGAGGAGCAGGACT
GACACGTGCTACGAGATTTCGATTCCACCGCCGCCTTCTATGAAAGGTTGGGCTTCGGAATCGTTTTCCG
GGACGCCGGCTGGATGATCCTCCAGCGCGGGGATCTCATGCTGGAGTTCTTCGCCCACCCCAACTTGTTT
ATTGCAGCTTATAATGGTTACAAATAAAGCAATAGCATCACAAATTTCACAAATAAAGCATTTTTTTCAC
TGCATTCTAGTTGTGGTTTGTCCAAACTCATCAATGTATCTTATCATGTCTGTATACCGTCGACCTCTAG
CTAGAGCTTGGCGTAATCATGGTCATAGCTGTTTCCTGTGTGAAATTGTTATCCGCTCACAATTCCACAC
AACATACGAGCCGGAAGCATAAAGTGTAAAGCCTGGGGTGCCTAATGAGTGAGCTAACTCACATTAATTG
CGTTGCGCTCACTGCCCGCTTTCCAGTCGGGAAACCTGTCGTGCCAGCTGCATTAATGAATCGGCCAACG
CGCGGGGAGAGGCGGTTTGCGTATTGGGCGCTCTTCCGCTTCCTCGCTCACTGACTCGCTGCGCTCGGTC
GTTCGGCTGCGGCGAGCGGTATCAGCTCACTCAAAGGCGGTAATACGGTTATCCACAGAATCAGGGGATA
ACGCAGGAAAGAACATGTGAGCAAAAGGCCAGGAACCGTAAAAAGGCCGCGTTGCTGGCGTTTTTCCATA
GGCTCCGCCCCCCTGACGAGCATCACAAAAATCGACGCTCAAGTCAGAGGTGGCGAAACCCGACAGGACT
ATAAAGATACCAGGCGTTTCCCCCTGGAAGCTCCCTCGTGCGCTCTCCTGTTCCGACCCTGCCGCTTACC
GGATACCTGTCCGCCTTTCTCCCTTCGGGAAGCGTGGCGCTTTCTCATAGCTCACGCTGTAGGTATCTCA
GTTCGGTGTAGGTCGTTCGCTCCAAGCTGGGCTGTGTGCACGAACCCCCCGTTCAGCCCGACCGCTGCGC
CTTATCCGGTAACTATCGTCTTGAGTCCAACCCGGTAAGACACGACTTATCGCCACTGGCAGCAGCCACT
GGTAACAGGATTAGCAGAGCGAGGTATGTAGGCGGTGCTACAGAGTTCTTGAAGTGGTGGCCTAACTACG
GCTACACTAGAAGAACAGTATTTGGTATCTGCGCTCTGCTGAAGCCAGTTACCTTCGGAAAAAGAGTTGG
TAGCTCTTGATCCGGCAAACAAACCACCGCTGGTAGCGGTGGTTTTTTTGTTTGCAAGCAGCAGATTACG
CGCAGAAAAAAAGGATCTCAAGAAGATCCTTTGATCTTTTCTACGGGGTCTGACGCTCAGTGGAACGAAA
ACTCACGTTAAGGGATTTTGGTCATGAGATTATCAAAAAGGATCTTCACCTAGATCCTTTTAAATTAAAA
ATGAAGTTTTAAATCAATCTAAAGTATATATGAGTAAACTTGGTCTGACAGTTACCAATGCTTAATCAGT
GAGGCACCTATCTCAGCGATCTGTCTATTTCGTTCATCCATAGTTGCCTGACTCCCCGTCGTGTAGATAA
CTACGATACGGGAGGGCTTACCATCTGGCCCCAGTGCTGCAATGATACCGCGAGACCCACGCTCACCGGC
TCCAGATTTATCAGCAATAAACCAGCCAGCCGGAAGGGCCGAGCGCAGAAGTGGTCCTGCAACTTTATCC
GCCTCCATCCAGTCTATTAATTGTTGCCGGGAAGCTAGAGTAAGTAGTTCGCCAGTTAATAGTTTGCGCA
ACGTTGTTGCCATTGCTACAGGCATCGTGGTGTCACGCTCGTCGTTTGGTATGGCTTCATTCAGCTCCGG
TTCCCAACGATCAAGGCGAGTTACATGATCCCCCATGTTGTGCAAAAAAGCGGTTAGCTCCTTCGGTCCT
CCGATCGTTGTCAGAAGTAAGTTGGCCGCAGTGTTATCACTCATGGTTATGGCAGCACTGCATAATTCTC
TTACTGTCATGCCATCCGTAAGATGCTTTTCTGTGACTGGTGAGTACTCAACCAAGTCATTCTGAGAATA
GTGTATGCGGCGACCGAGTTGCTCTTGCCCGGCGTCAATACGGGATAATACCGCGCCACATAGCAGAACT
TTAAAAGTGCTCATCATTGGAAAACGTTCTTCGGGGCGAAAACTCTCAAGGATCTTACCGCTGTTGAGAT
CCAGTTCGATGTAACCCACTCGTGCACCCAACTGATCTTCAGCATCTTTTACTTTCACCAGCGTTTCTGG
GTGAGCAAAAACAGGAAGGCAAAATGCCGCAAAAAAGGGAATAAGGGCGACACGGAAATGTTGAATACTC
ATACTCTTCCTTTTTCAATATTATTGAAGCATTTATCAGGGTTATTGTCTCATGAGCGGATACATATTTG
AATGTATTTAGAAAAATAAACAAATAGGGGTTCCGCGCACATTTCCCCGAAAAGTGCCACCTGACGTCGA
CGGATCGGGAGATCTCCCGATCCCCTATGGTGCACTCTCAGTACAATCTGCTCTGATGCCGCATAGTTAA
GCCAGTATCTGCTCCCTGCTTGTGTGTTGGAGGTCGCTGAGT
Features (pLannotate 1.2.2; 25 found; start..end, strand, type, name):
    121..139     +  enhancer       CMV enhancer (fragment): human cytomegalovirus immediate early enhancer
    164..230     +  CDS            small t antigen (fragment): SV40 (simian virus 40) small t antigen
    237..1415    +  promoter       EF-1α promoter: strong constitutive promoter for human elongation factor EF-1α
   1432..1450    +  promoter       T7 promoter: promoter for bacteriophage T7 RNA polymerase
   1482..1506    +  protein_bind   attB1: mutant version of attB; recombination site for the Gateway® BP reaction BP Clonase™
   1509..3491    +  CDS            UBASH3A: UBS3A_HUMAN - Also known as STS2. Experimental evidence at protein level: Swiss-Prot protein existence level 1. Interferes with CBL-mediated down-regulation and degradation of receptor-type tyrosine kinases. Promotes accumulation of activated target receptors, such as T-cell receptors, EGFR and PDGFRB, on the cell surface. Exhibits negligigle protein tyrosine phosphatase activity at neutral pH. May act as a dominant-negative regulator of UBASH3B- dependent dephosphorylation. May inhibit dynamin-dependent endocytic pathways by functionally sequestering dynamin via its SH3 domain. From Homo sapi
   3493..3517    -  protein_bind   attB2: mutant version of attB; recombination site for the Gateway® BP reaction BP Clonase™
   3543..3584    +  CDS            V5 tag: epitope tag from simian virus 5
   3640..3864    +  polyA_signal   bGH poly(A) signal: bovine growth hormone polyadenylation signal
   3868..3889    +  promoter       SV40 promoter (fragment): SV40 enhancer and early promoter
   3910..4338    +  rep_origin     f1 ori (sequence partly withheld): f1 bacteriophage origin of replication; arrow indicates direction of (+) strand synthesis
   4352..4681    +  promoter       SV40 promoter: SV40 enhancer and early promoter
   4729..4776    +  promoter       EM7 promoter: synthetic bacterial promoter&nbsp
   4795..5193    +  CDS            BSD: blasticidin S deaminase; Aspergillus terreus BSD; confers resistance to blasticidin
   5194..5221    +  CDS            BleoR (fragment): antibiotic-binding protein; Sh ble from Streptoalloteichus hindustanus; confers resistance to bleomycin, phleomycin, and Zeocin™
   5231..5356    +  CDS            ble (fragment): BLE_KLEPN - Experimental evidence at protein level: Swiss-Prot protein existence level 1. Binding protein with a strong affinity to the bleomycin family of antibiotics. Binds to CL990; an antimitotic-antibiotic compound. From Klebsiella pneumoniae.
   5351..5472    +  polyA_signal   SV40 poly(A) signal: SV40 polyadenylation signal
   5545..5561    -  protein_bind   lac operator: The lac repressor binds to the lac operator to inhibit transcription in E. coli. This inhibition can be relieved by adding lactose or isopropyl-β-D-thiogalactopyranoside (IPTG). lac repressor encoded by lacI
   5569..5599    -  promoter       lac promoter: promoter for the E. coli lac operon
   5614..5635    -  protein_bind   CAP binding site: CAP binding activates transcription in the presence of cAMP. E. coli catabolite activator protein
   5648..5740    -  CDS            lacI (fragment): lac repressor; lacI; The lac repressor binds to the lac operator to inhibit transcription in E. coli. This inhibition can be relieved by adding lactose or isopropyl-β-D-thiogalactopyranoside (IPTG).
   5912..6500    -  rep_origin     ori: high-copy-number ColE1/pMB1/pBR322/pUC origin of replication
   6671..7531    -  CDS            AmpR: β-lactamase; bla; confers resistance to ampicillin, carbenicillin, and related antibiotics
   7532..7636    -  promoter       AmpR promoter: bla
   7695..7747    -  misc_feature   bom (fragment): basis of mobility region from pBR322
