[The description below was written by a language model from this plasmid's Addgene catalogue record and pLannotate feature annotations shown in this document.]
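Description:
WT-long-UBASH3A-V5-6xHis is a mammalian expression plasmid built on the pEF-DEST51 Gateway destination backbone, carrying the wild-type long isoform of human UBASH3A (also known as TULA, CLIP4 or STS-2). The open reading frame was introduced by Gateway recombination and sits between attB1 and attB2 sites, downstream of the strong constitutive human EF-1α promoter and upstream of a bovine growth hormone polyadenylation signal. A T7 promoter lies just ahead of attB1 and can serve for in vitro transcription or as a sequencing priming site. The coding sequence reads through attB2 into a C-terminal V5 epitope. The catalogue entry also lists a 6xHis tag after V5, although the automated annotation marks only the V5 element. Together these tags allow antibody detection, immunoprecipitation and metal-affinity purification of the expressed protein.

The plasmid is propagated in E. coli through a high-copy ColE1/pUC-type origin with ampicillin selection from the β-lactamase gene, and an f1 origin permits single-stranded DNA production. A second cassette places the blasticidin S deaminase gene under tandem SV40 early and bacterial EM7 promoters, followed by an SV40 polyadenylation signal, so blasticidin can be used to select stably transfected mammalian cells. Short annotated fragments (CMV enhancer, small t antigen, bleomycin-resistance, lacI and bom pieces) appear to be backbone remnants or partial sequence matches rather than functional parts. UBASH3A is annotated as interfering with CBL-mediated down-regulation of receptor tyrosine kinases and promoting surface accumulation of activated receptors, including T-cell receptors. The construct therefore suits overexpression studies of the tagged wild-type protein in mammalian cells.
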