Addgene plasmid #192101: WT-long-UBASH3A-V5-6xHis
Purpose: Mammalian expression of human wild-type long-form UBASH3A with V5-6xHis tag
Depositing lab: Patrick Concannon. Depositing organization: University of Florida.
Backbone
  Vector backbone: pEF-DEST51
  Vector type: Mammalian Expression
Growth in bacteria
  Bacterial resistance: Ampicillin, 100 μg/mL
  Growth temperature: 37°C
  Growth strain: DH5alpha
  Copy number: Unknown
Gene/Insert
  Gene/Insert name: UBASH3A
  Species: H. sapiens (human)
  Entrez Gene: UBASH3A (a.k.a. TULA, CLIP4, STS-2)
  Tag / fusion protein: V5, 6xHis (C terminal on insert)
  Cloning method: Gateway Cloning
Terms and licenses: Academic/Nonprofit Terms; Industry Terms: Not Available to Industry
How to cite: WT-long-UBASH3A-V5-6xHis was a gift from Patrick Concannon (Addgene plasmid # 192101 ; http://n2t.net/addgene:192101 ; RRID:Addgene_192101)
